>Addgene plasmid #62223 | Teto Ngn2 | depositor full sequence | sequence record 102440 | Teto Neurog2
TACAATCTGCTCTGATGCCGCATAGTTAAGCCAGTATCTGCTCCCTGCTTGTGTGTTGGAGGTCGCTGAG
TAGTGCGCGAGCAAAATTTAAGCTACAACAAGGCAAGGCTTGACCGACAATTGCATGAAGAATCTGCTTA
GGGTTAGGCGTTTTGCGCTGCTTCGCGATGTACGGGCCAGATATACGCGTTGACATTGATTATTGACTAG
TTATTAATAGTAATCAATTACGGGGTCATTAGTTCATAGCCCATATATGGAGTTCCGCGTTACATAACTT
ACGGTAAATGGCCCGCCTGGCTGACCGCCCAACGACCCCCGCCCATTGACGTCAATAATGACGTATGTTC
CCATAGTAACGCCAATAGGGACTTTCCATTGACGTCAATGGGTGGAGTATTTACGGTAAACTGCCCACTT
GGCAGTACATCAAGTGTATCATATGCCAAGTACGCCCCCTATTGACGTCAATGACGGTAAATGGCCCGCC
TGGCATTATGCCCAGTACATGACCTTATGGGACTTTCCTACTTGGCAGTACATCTACGTATTAGTCATCG
CTATTACCATGGTGATGCGGTTTTGGCAGTACATCAATGGGCGTGGATAGCGGTTTGACTCACGGGGATT
TCCAAGTCTCCACCCCATTGACGTCAATGGGAGTTTGTTTTGGCACCAAAATCAACGGGACTTTCCAAAA
TGTCGTAACAACTCCGCCCCATTGACGCAAATGGGCGGTAGGCGTGTACGGTGGGAGGTCTATATAAGCA
GCGCGTTTTGCCTGTACTGGGTCTCTCTGGTTAGACCAGATCTGAGCCTGGGAGCTCTCTGGCTAACTAG
GGAACCCACTGCTTAAGCCTCAATAAAGCTTGCCTTGAGTGCTTCAAGTAGTGTGTGCCCGTCTGTTGTG
TGACTCTGGTAACTAGAGATCCCTCAGACCCTTTTAGTCAGTGTGGAAAATCTCTAGCAGTGGCGCCCGA
ACAGGGACTTGAAAGCGAAAGGGAAACCAGAGGAGCTCTCTCGACGCAGGACTCGGCTTGCTGAAGCGCG
CACGGCAAGAGGCGAGGGGCGGCGACTGGTGAGTACGCCAAAAATTTTGACTAGCGGAGGCTAGAAGGAG
AGAGATGGGTGCGAGAGCGTCAGTATTAAGCGGGGGAGAATTAGATCGCGATGGGAAAAAATTCGGTTAA
GGCCAGGGGGAAAGAAAAAATATAAATTAAAACATATAGTATGGGCAAGCAGGGAGCTAGAACGATTCGC
AGTTAATCCTGGCCTGTTAGAAACATCAGAAGGCTGTAGACAAATACTGGGACAGCTACAACCATCCCTT
CAGACAGGATCAGAAGAACTTAGATCATTATATAATACAGTAGCAACCCTCTATTGTGTGCATCAAAGGA
TAGAGATAAAAGACACCAAGGAAGCTTTAGACAAGATAGAGGAAGAGCAAAACAAAAGTAAGACCACCGC
ACAGCAAGCGGCCGCTGATCTTCAGACCTGGAGGAGGAGATATGAGGGACAATTGGAGAAGTGAATTATA
TAAATATAAAGTAGTAAAAATTGAACCATTAGGAGTAGCACCCACCAAGGCAAAGAGAAGAGTGGTGCAG
AGAGAAAAAAGAGCAGTGGGAATAGGAGCTTTGTTCCTTGGGTTCTTGGGAGCAGCAGGAAGCACTATGG
GCGCAGCGTCAATGACGCTGACGGTACAGGCCAGACAATTATTGTCTGGTATAGTGCAGCAGCAGAACAA
TTTGCTGAGGGCTATTGAGGCGCAACAGCATCTGTTGCAACTCACAGTCTGGGGCATCAAGCAGCTCCAG
GCAAGAATCCTGGCTGTGGAAAGATACCTAAAGGATCAACAGCTCCTGGGGATTTGGGGTTGCTCTGGAA
AACTCATTTGCACCACTGCTGTGCCTTGGAATGCTAGTTGGAGTAATAAATCTCTGGAACAGATTTGGAA
TCACACGACCTGGATGGAGTGGGACAGAGAAATTAACAATTACACAAGCTTAATACACTCCTTAATTGAA
GAATCGCAAAACCAGCAAGAAAAGAATGAACAAGAATTATTGGAATTAGATAAATGGGCAAGTTTGTGGA
ATTGGTTTAACATAACAAATTGGCTGTGGTATATAAAATTATTCATAATGATAGTAGGAGGCTTGGTAGG
TTTAAGAATAGTTTTTGCTGTACTTTCTATAGTGAATAGAGTTAGGCAGGGATATTCACCATTATCGTTT
CAGACCCACCTCCCAACCCCGAGGGGACCCGACAGGCCCGAAGGAATAGAAGAAGAAGGTGGAGAGAGAG
ACAGAGACAGATCCATTCGATTAGTGAACGGATCGGCACTGCGTGCGCCAATTCTGCAGACAAATGGCAG
TATTCATCCACAATTTTAAAAGAAAAGGGGGGATTGGGGGGTACAGTGCAGGGGAAAGAATAGTAGACAT
AATAGCAACAGACATACAAACTAAAGAATTACAAAAACAAATTACAAAAATTCAAAATTTTCGGGTTTAT
TACAGGGACAGCAGAGATCCAGTTTGGTTAATTAAAGGCGTATCACGAGGCCCTTTCGTCTTCACTCGAG
TTTACCACTCCCTATCAGTGATAGAGAAAAGTGAAAGTCGAGTTTACCACTCCCTATCAGTGATAGAGAA
AAGTGAAAGTCGAGTTTACCACTCCCTATCAGTGATAGAGAAAAGTGAAAGTCGAGTTTACCACTCCCTA
TCAGTGATAGAGAAAAGTGAAAGTCGAGTTTACCACTCCCTATCAGTGATAGAGAAAAGTGAAAGTCGAG
TTTACCACTCCCTATCAGTGATAGAGAAAAGTGAAAGTCGAGTTTACCACTCCCTATCAGTGATAGAGAA
AAGTGAAAGTCGAGCTCGGTACCCGGGTCGAGGTAGGCGTGTACGGTGGGAGGCCTATATAAGCAGAGCT
CGTTTAGTGAACCGTCAGATCGCCTGGAGACGCCATCCACGCTGTTTTGACCTCCATAGAAGACACCGGG
ACCGATCCAGCCTCCTGCAGGTCTAGAGGATCGAATTCGCCACCATGTTCGTCAAATCTGAGACTCTGGA
GTTGAAGGAGGAAGAGGAGGTACTGATGCTGCTGGGCTCGGCTTCCCCGGCCTCGGCGACCCTGACCCCG
ATGTCCTCCAGCGCGGACGAGGAGGAGGACGAGGAGCTGCGCCGGCCGGGCTCCGCGCGTGGGCAGCGTG
GAGCGGAAGCCGGGCAGGGGGTGCAGGGCAGTCCGGCGTCGGGTGCCGGGGGTTGCCGGCCAGGGCGGCT
GCTGGGCCTGATGCACGAGTGCAAGCGTCGCCCGTCGCGCTCACGGGCCGTCTCCCGAGGTGCCAAGACG
GCGGAGACGGTGCAGCGCATCAAGAAGACCCGCAGGCTCAAGGCCAACAACCGCGAGCGCAACCGCATGC
ACAACCTAAACGCCGCGCTGGACGCGCTGCGCGAGGTGCTGCCCACCTTCCCCGAGGATGCCAAGCTCAC
GAAGATCGAGACGCTGCGCTTCGCCCACAATTACATCTGGGCGCTCACCGAGACTCTGCGCCTGGCGGAC
CACTGCGCCGGCGCCGGTGGCCTCCAGGGGGCGCTCTTCACGGAGGCGGTGCTCCTGAGCCCGGGAGCTG
CGCTCGGCGCCAGCGGGGACAGCCCTTCTCCACCTTCCTCCTGGAGCTGCACCAACAGCCCGGCGTCATC
CTCCAACTCCACGTCCCCATACAGCTGCACTTTATCGCCCGCTAGCCCCGGGTCAGACGTGGACTACTGG
CAGCCCCCACCTCCGGAGAAGCATCGTTATGCGCCTCACCTGCCCCTCGCCAGGGACTGTATCTAGAGCT
GCGGGTCTCCCTCTCTCGTCCTCTACCCGGCCCTCTTCCCATCCTTCTCCCGCCCCTCACCCTCCACGCC
CCGGACTCCACTTCACAGAGCAGAGGTGGCCCTTGCAATCCCCTCGGCGGCTGGTGCATTCGGGGGTGGA
GACCAGCTCTGGTTTGGATCCGTTAACAATTCGATATCAAGCTTATCGATAATCAACCTCTGGATTACAA
AATTTGTGAAAGATTGACTGGTATTCTTAACTATGTTGCTCCTTTTACGCTATGTGGATACGCTGCTTTA
ATGCCTTTGTATCATGCTATTGCTTCCCGTATGGCTTTCATTTTCTCCTCCTTGTATAAATCCTGGTTGC
TGTCTCTTTATGAGGAGTTGTGGCCCGTTGTCAGGCAACGTGGCGTGGTGTGCACTGTGTTTGCTGACGC
AACCCCCACTGGTTGGGGCATTGCCACCACCTGTCAGCTCCTTTCCGGGACTTTCGCTTTCCCCCTCCCT
ATTGCCACGGCGGAACTCATCGCCGCCTGCCTTGCCCGCTGCTGGACAGGGGCTCGGCTGTTGGGCACTG
ACAATTCCGTGGTGTTGTCGGGGAAATCATCGTCCTTTCCTTGGCTGCTCGCCTGTGTTGCCACCTGGAT
TCTGCGCGGGACGTCCTTCTGCTACGTCCCTTCGGCCCTCAATCCAGCGGACCTTCCTTCCCGCGGCCTG
CTGCCGGCTCTGCGGCCTCTTCCGCGTCTTCGCCTTCGCCCTCAGACGAGTCGGATCTCCCTTTGGGCCG
CCTCCCCGCATCGATACCGTCGACCTCGAGACCTAGAAAAACATGGAGCAATCACAAGTAGCAATACAGC
AGCTACCAATGCTGATTGTGCCTGGCTAGAAGCACAAGAGGAGGAGGAGGTGGGTTTTCCAGTCACACCT
CAGGTACCTTTAAGACCAATGACTTACAAGGCAGCTGTAGATCTTAGCCACTTTTTAAAAGAAAAGGGGG
GACTGGAAGGGCTAATTCACTCCCAACGAAGACAAGATATCCTTGATCTGTGGATCTACCACACACAAGG
CTACTTCCCTGATTGGCAGAACTACACACCAGGGCCAGGGATCAGATATCCACTGACCTTTGGATGGTGC
TACAAGCTAGTACCAGTTGAGCAAGAGAAGGTAGAAGAAGCCAATGAAGGAGAGAACACCCGCTTGTTAC
ACCCTGTGAGCCTGCATGGGATGGATGACCCGGAGAGAGAAGTATTAGAGTGGAGGTTTGACAGCCGCCT
AGCATTTCATCACATGGCCCGAGAGCTGCATCCGGACTGTACTGGGTCTCTCTGGTTAGACCAGATCTGA
GCCTGGGAGCTCTCTGGCTAACTAGGGAACCCACTGCTTAAGCCTCAATAAAGCTTGCCTTGAGTGCTTC
AAGTAGTGTGTGCCCGTCTGTTGTGTGACTCTGGTAACTAGAGATCCCTCAGACCCTTTTAGTCAGTGTG
GAAAATCTCTAGCAGGGCCCGTTTAAACCCGCTGATCAGCCTCGACTGTGCCTTCTAGTTGCCAGCCATC
TGTTGTTTGCCCCTCCCCCGTGCCTTCCTTGACCCTGGAAGGTGCCACTCCCACTGTCCTTTCCTAATAA
AATGAGGAAATTGCATCGCATTGTCTGAGTAGGTGTCATTCTATTCTGGGGGGTGGGGTGGGGCAGGACA
GCAAGGGGGAGGATTGGGAAGACAATAGCAGGCATGCTGGGGATGCGGTGGGCTCTATGGCTTCTGAGGC
GGAAAGAACCAGCTGGGGCTCTAGGGGGTATCCCC
[124 nt withheld, positions 5636-5759]
C
[91 nt withheld, positions 5761-5851]
A
[49 nt withheld, positions 5853-5901]
CCTTTGACGTTGGAGTCCACGTTCTTT
[37 nt withheld, positions 5929-5965]
ACCCTATCTCGGTCTATTCTTTTGATTTATAAGGGATTTTGCCGATTTCGGCCTATTGGTTAAAAAATGA
GCTGATTTAACAAAAATTTAACGCGAATTAATTCTGTGGAATGTGTGTCAGTTAGGGTGTGGAAAGTCCC
CAGGCTCCCCAGCAGGCAGAAGTATGCAAAGCATGCATCTCAATTAGTCAGCAACCAGGTGTGGAAAGTC
CCCAGGCTCCCCAGCAGGCAGAAGTATGCAAAGCATGCATCTCAATTAGTCAGCAACCATAGTCCCGCCC
CTAACTCCGCCCATCCCGCCCCTAACTCCGCCCAGTTCCGCCCATTCTCCGCCCCATGGCTGACTAATTT
TTTTTATTTATGCAGAGGCCGAGGCCGCCTCTGCCTCTGAGCTATTCCAGAAGTAGTGAGGAGGCTTTTT
TGGAGGCCTAGGCTTTTGCAAAAAGCTCCCGGGAGCTTGTATATCCATTTTCGGATCTGATCAGCACGTG
TTGACAATTAATCATCGGCATAGTATATCGGCATAGTATAATACGACAAGGTGAGGAACTAAACCATGGC
CAAGTTGACCAGTGCCGTTCCGGTGCTCACCGCGCGCGACGTCGCCGGAGCGGTCGAGTTCTGGACCGAC
CGGCTCGGGTTCTCCCGGGACTTCGTGGAGGACGACTTCGCCGGTGTGGTCCGGGACGACGTGACCCTGT
TCATCAGCGCGGTCCAGGACCAGGTGGTGCCGGACAACACCCTGGCCTGGGTGTGGGTGCGCGGCCTGGA
CGAGCTGTACGCCGAGTGGTCGGAGGTCGTGTCCACGAACTTCCGGGACGCCTCCGGGCCGGCCATGACC
GAGATCGGCGAGCAGCCGTGGGGGCGGGAGTTCGCCCTGCGCGACCCGGCCGGCAACTGCGTGCACTTCG
TGGCCGAGGAGCAGGACTGACACGTGCTACGAGATTTCGATTCCACCGCCGCCTTCTATGAAAGGTTGGG
CTTCGGAATCGTTTTCCGGGACGCCGGCTGGATGATCCTCCAGCGCGGGGATCTCATGCTGGAGTTCTTC
GCCCACCCCAACTTGTTTATTGCAGCTTATAATGGTTACAAATAAAGCAATAGCATCACAAATTTCACAA
ATAAAGCATTTTTTTCACTGCATTCTAGTTGTGGTTTGTCCAAACTCATCAATGTATCTTATCATGTCTG
TATACCGTCGACCTCTAGCTAGAGCTTGGCGTAATCATGGTCATAGCTGTTTCCTGTGTGAAATTGTTAT
CCGCTCACAATTCCACACAACATACGAGCCGGAAGCATAAAGTGTAAAGCCTGGGGTGCCTAATGAGTGA
GCTAACTCACATTAATTGCGTTGCGCTCACTGCCCGCTTTCCAGTCGGGAAACCTGTCGTGCCAGCTGCA
TTAATGAATCGGCCAACGCGCGGGGAGAGGCGGTTTGCGTATTGGGCGCTCTTCCGCTTCCTCGCTCACT
GACTCGCTGCGCTCGGTCGTTCGGCTGCGGCGAGCGGTATCAGCTCACTCAAAGGCGGTAATACGGTTAT
CCACAGAATCAGGGGATAACGCAGGAAAGAACATGTGAGCAAAAGGCCAGCAAAAGGCCAGGAACCGTAA
AAAGGCCGCGTTGCTGGCGTTTTTCCATAGGCTCCGCCCCCCTGACGAGCATCACAAAAATCGACGCTCA
AGTCAGAGGTGGCGAAACCCGACAGGACTATAAAGATACCAGGCGTTTCCCCCTGGAAGCTCCCTCGTGC
GCTCTCCTGTTCCGACCCTGCCGCTTACCGGATACCTGTCCGCCTTTCTCCCTTCGGGAAGCGTGGCGCT
TTCTCATAGCTCACGCTGTAGGTATCTCAGTTCGGTGTAGGTCGTTCGCTCCAAGCTGGGCTGTGTGCAC
GAACCCCCCGTTCAGCCCGACCGCTGCGCCTTATCCGGTAACTATCGTCTTGAGTCCAACCCGGTAAGAC
ACGACTTATCGCCACTGGCAGCAGCCACTGGTAACAGGATTAGCAGAGCGAGGTATGTAGGCGGTGCTAC
AGAGTTCTTGAAGTGGTGGCCTAACTACGGCTACACTAGAAGAACAGTATTTGGTATCTGCGCTCTGCTG
AAGCCAGTTACCTTCGGAAAAAGAGTTGGTAGCTCTTGATCCGGCAAACAAACCACCGCTGGTAGCGGTG
GTTTTTTTGTTTGCAAGCAGCAGATTACGCGCAGAAAAAAAGGATCTCAAGAAGATCCTTTGATCTTTTC
TACGGGGTCTGACGCTCAGTGGAACGAAAACTCACGTTAAGGGATTTTGGTCATGAGATTATCAAAAAGG
ATCTTCACCTAGATCCTTTTAAATTAAAAATGAAGTTTTAAATCAATCTAAAGTATATATGAGTAAACTT
GGTCTGACAGTTACCAATGCTTAATCAGTGAGGCACCTATCTCAGCGATCTGTCTATTTCGTTCATCCAT
AGTTGCCTGACTCCCCGTCGTGTAGATAACTACGATACGGGAGGGCTTACCATCTGGCCCCAGTGCTGCA
ATGATACCGCGAGACCCACGCTCACCGGCTCCAGATTTATCAGCAATAAACCAGCCAGCCGGAAGGGCCG
AGCGCAGAAGTGGTCCTGCAACTTTATCCGCCTCCATCCAGTCTATTAATTGTTGCCGGGAAGCTAGAGT
AAGTAGTTCGCCAGTTAATAGTTTGCGCAACGTTGTTGCCATTGCTACAGGCATCGTGGTGTCACGCTCG
TCGTTTGGTATGGCTTCATTCAGCTCCGGTTCCCAACGATCAAGGCGAGTTACATGATCCCCCATGTTGT
GCAAAAAAGCGGTTAGCTCCTTCGGTCCTCCGATCGTTGTCAGAAGTAAGTTGGCCGCAGTGTTATCACT
CATGGTTATGGCAGCACTGCATAATTCTCTTACTGTCATGCCATCCGTAAGATGCTTTTCTGTGACTGGT
GAGTACTCAACCAAGTCATTCTGAGAATAGTGTATGCGGCGACCGAGTTGCTCTTGCCCGGCGTCAATAC
GGGATAATACCGCGCCACATAGCAGAACTTTAAAAGTGCTCATCATTGGAAAACGTTCTTCGGGGCGAAA
ACTCTCAAGGATCTTACCGCTGTTGAGATCCAGTTCGATGTAACCCACTCGTGCACCCAACTGATCTTCA
GCATCTTTTACTTTCACCAGCGTTTCTGGGTGAGCAAAAACAGGAAGGCAAAATGCCGCAAAAAAGGGAA
TAAGGGCGACACGGAAATGTTGAATACTCATACTCTTCCTTTTTCAATATTATTGAAGCATTTATCAGGG
TTATTGTCTCATGAGCGGATACATATTTGAATGTATTTAGAAAAATAAACAAATAGGGGTTCCGCGCACA
TTTCCCCGAAAAGTGCCACCTGACAC
Features (pLannotate 1.2.2; 32 found; start..end, strand, type, name):
      1..37      -  misc_feature   bom (fragment): basis of mobility region from pBR322
    192..571     +  enhancer       CMV enhancer: human cytomegalovirus immediate early enhancer
    572..771     +  promoter       CMV promoter: human cytomegalovirus (CMV) immediate early promoter
    789..969     +  LTR            5' LTR (truncated): truncated 5' long terminal repeat (LTR) from HIV-1
   1016..1141    +  misc_feature   HIV-1 Ψ: packaging signal of human immunodeficiency virus type 1
   1125..1488    +  CDS            HIV-1 gag (fragment): gag protein from human immunodeficiency virus 1; gag
   1634..1867    +  misc_feature   RRE: The Rev response element (RRE) of HIV-1 allows for Rev-dependent mRNA export from the nucleus to the cytoplasm.
   2244..2344    +  CDS            Rev (fragment): human immunodeficiency virus 1 (HIV-1) Rev protein; rev; enhances nuclear export of unspliced and incompletely spliced viral mRNAs
   2394..2511    +  misc_feature   cPPT/CTS: central polypurine tract and central termination sequence of HIV-1
   2599..2869    +  protein_bind   tetracycline response element: contains seven copies of the tetracycline operator tetO tetracycline repressor TetR
   2880..2897    +  misc_feature   MCS (fragment): pUC18/19 multiple cloning site
   2902..2940    +  promoter       minimal CMV promoter: human cytomegalovirus (CMV) immediate early promoter
   3055..3843    +  CDS            Neurog2: NGN2_MOUSE - Also known as Ath4a, Atoh4, Ngn2. Experimental evidence at protein level: Swiss-Prot protein existence level 1. Transcriptional regulator. Involved in neuronal differentiation. Activates transcription by binding to the E box (5'- CANNTG-3'). From Mus musculus (Mouse).
   4018..4041    +  misc_feature   MCS (fragment): pBluescript multiple cloning site
   4041..4629    +  misc_feature   WPRE: woodchuck hepatitis virus posttranscriptional regulatory element
   4566..5147    +  CDS            nef (fragment): NEF_HV1H2 - Experimental evidence at protein level: Swiss-Prot protein existence level 1. Extracellular Nef protein targets CD4(+) T-lymphocytes for apoptosis by interacting with CXCR4 surface receptors. From Human immunodeficiency virus type 1 group M subtype B (isolate HXB2) (HIV-1).
   5154..5334    +  LTR            5' LTR (truncated): truncated 5' long terminal repeat (LTR) from HIV-1
   5366..5590    +  polyA_signal   bGH poly(A) signal: bovine growth hormone polyadenylation signal
   5594..5615    +  promoter       SV40 promoter (fragment): SV40 enhancer and early promoter
   5636..6064    +  rep_origin     f1 ori (sequence partly withheld): f1 bacteriophage origin of replication; arrow indicates direction of (+) strand synthesis
   6078..6407    +  promoter       SV40 promoter: SV40 enhancer and early promoter
   6455..6502    +  promoter       EM7 promoter: synthetic bacterial promoter&nbsp
   6521..6895    +  CDS            BleoR: antibiotic-binding protein; Sh ble from Streptoalloteichus hindustanus; confers resistance to bleomycin, phleomycin, and Zeocin™
   6905..7030    +  CDS            ble (fragment): BLE_KLEPN - Experimental evidence at protein level: Swiss-Prot protein existence level 1. Binding protein with a strong affinity to the bleomycin family of antibiotics. Binds to CL990; an antimitotic-antibiotic compound. From Klebsiella pneumoniae.
   7025..7146    +  polyA_signal   SV40 poly(A) signal: SV40 polyadenylation signal
   7219..7235    -  protein_bind   lac operator: The lac repressor binds to the lac operator to inhibit transcription in E. coli. This inhibition can be relieved by adding lactose or isopropyl-β-D-thiogalactopyranoside (IPTG). lac repressor encoded by lacI
   7243..7273    -  promoter       lac promoter: promoter for the E. coli lac operon
   7288..7309    -  protein_bind   CAP binding site: CAP binding activates transcription in the presence of cAMP. E. coli catabolite activator protein
   7322..7414    -  CDS            lacI (fragment): lac repressor; lacI; The lac repressor binds to the lac operator to inhibit transcription in E. coli. This inhibition can be relieved by adding lactose or isopropyl-β-D-thiogalactopyranoside (IPTG).
   7597..8185    -  rep_origin     ori: high-copy-number ColE1/pMB1/pBR322/pUC origin of replication
   8356..9216    -  CDS            AmpR: β-lactamase; bla; confers resistance to ampicillin, carbenicillin, and related antibiotics
   9217..9321    -  promoter       AmpR promoter: bla
