[The description below was written by a language model from this plasmid's Addgene catalogue record and pLannotate feature annotations shown in this document.]
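Description:
Teto Ngn2 is a lentiviral transfer plasmid for doxycycline/tetracycline-regulated expression of mouse Neurogenin-2 (Neurog2, also called Ngn2 or Atoh4) in mammalian cells, built on the pFU Teto backbone. It is maintained in E. coli through a high-copy ColE1/pUC-type origin with ampicillin selection (AmpR under its own bla promoter), and it also carries an f1 origin. A Zeocin/bleomycin resistance cassette (BleoR driven by SV40 and EM7 promoters, with an SV40 poly(A) signal) is present on the plasmid, but it lies outside the LTRs and is therefore not packaged into virus.

The viral portion begins with a CMV enhancer/promoter fused to a truncated HIV-1 5' LTR, which drives genomic RNA production in packaging cells. This is followed by the Ψ packaging signal with a gag fragment, the Rev response element for Rev-dependent nuclear export, and the cPPT/CTS element that aids nuclear import of the viral genome. The payload is a tetracycline response element containing seven tetO copies joined to a minimal CMV promoter, upstream of the Neurog2 coding sequence, which was cloned between EcoRI and BamHI sites. A WPRE follows to enhance transcript expression, then a truncated 3' LTR and a bGH poly(A) signal. No tetracycline transactivator is annotated on this plasmid, so induction requires one, such as rtTA, to be supplied separately. No epitope tag or fluorescent reporter is annotated.

Neurog2 is a bHLH transcription factor that binds E-box sequences and promotes neuronal differentiation. The associated work used inducible factors to convert fibroblasts into peripheral sensory neurons, consistent with the stated purpose of inducible Ngn2 expression.
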