Addgene plasmid #62223: Teto Ngn2
Purpose: Inducible expression of Ngn2
Depositing lab: Kristin Baldwin. Depositing organization: Scripps California (The Scripps Research Institute). Publication: Selective conversion of fibroblasts into peripheral sensory neurons. Blanchard JW, Eade KT, Szucs A, Lo Sardo V, Tsunemoto RK, Williams D, Sanna PP, Baldwin KK. Nat Neurosci. 2015 Jan;18(1):25-35. doi: 10.1038/nn.3887. Epub 2014 Nov 24. PubMed 25420069.
Backbone
  Vector backbone: pFU Teto
  Vector type: Mammalian Expression, Lentiviral
  Selectable markers: Zeo marker is outside the LTRs and will not be packaged into virus.
Growth in bacteria
  Bacterial resistance: Ampicillin, 100 μg/mL
  Growth temperature: 37°C
  Growth strain: NEB Stable
  Copy number: High Copy
Gene/Insert
  Gene/Insert name: Neurog2
  Species: M. musculus (mouse)
  Entrez Gene: Neurog2 (a.k.a. Atoh4, Math4A, bHLHa8, ngn-2, ngn2)
  Cloning method: Restriction Enzyme; 5′ cloning site EcoRI (not destroyed); 3′ cloning site BamHI (not destroyed)
  Sequencing primers: 5′ Teto F
Terms and licenses: Academic/Nonprofit Terms; Industry Terms: Not Available to Industry
How to cite: Teto Ngn2 was a gift from Kristin Baldwin (Addgene plasmid # 62223 ; http://n2t.net/addgene:62223 ; RRID:Addgene_62223)
