>Addgene plasmid #62223 | Teto Ngn2 | addgene partial sequence | sequence record 106250 | LNCX 5'-AGCTCGTTTAGTGAACCGTCAGATC-3'
TCCACGCTGTTTTGACCTCCATAGAAGACACCGGGACCGATCCAGCCTCCTGCAGGTCTAGAGGATCGAA
TTCGCCACCATGTTCGTCAAATCTGAGACTCTGGAGTTGAAGGAGGAAGAGGAGGTACTGATGCTGCTGG
GCTCGGCTTCCCCGGCCTCGGCGACCCTGACCCCGATGTCCTCCAGCGCGGACGAGGAGGAGGACGAGGA
GCTGCGCCGGCCGGGCTCCGCGCGTGGGCAGCGTGGAGCGGAAGCCGGGCAGGGGGTGCAGGGCAGTCCG
GCGTCGGGTGCCGGGGGTTGCCGGCCAGGGCGGCTGCTGGGCCTGATGCACGAGTGCAAGCGTCGCCCGT
CGCGCTCACGGGCCGTCTCCCGAGGTGCCAAGACGGCGGAGACGGTGCAGCGCATCAAGAAGACCCGCAG
GCTCAAGGCCAACAACCGCGAGCGCAACCGCATGCACAACCTAAACGCCGCGCTGGACGCGCTGCGCGAG
GTGCTGCCCACCTTCCCCGAGGATGCCAAGCTCACGAAGATCGAGACGCTGCGCTTCGCCCACAATTACA
TCTGGGCGCTCACCGAGACTCTGCGCCTGGCGGACCACTGCGCCGGCGCCGGTGGCCTCCAGGGGGCGCT
CTTCACGGAGGCGGTGCTCCTGAGCCCGGGAGCTGCGCTCGGCGCCAGCGGGGACAGCCCTTCTCCACCT
TCCTCCTGGAGCTGCACCAACAGCCCGGCGTCATCCTCCAACTCCACGTCCCCATACAGCTGCACTTTAT
CGCCCGCTAGCCCCGGGTCAGACGTGGACTACTGGCAGCCCCCACCTCCGGAGAAGCATCGTTATGCGCC
TCACCTGCCCCTCGCCAGGGACTGTATCTAGAGCTGCGGGTCTCCCTCTCTCGTCCTCTACCCGGCCCTC
TTCCCATCCTTCTCCCGCCCCTCACCCTCCACGCCCCGGACTCCACTTCACAGAGCAGAGGTGGCCCTTG
CAATCCCCTCGGCGGCTGGTGCATTCGGG
