>Addgene plasmid #62223 | Teto Ngn2 | addgene partial sequence | sequence record 106252 | pSICO-JL 5'-tgtgactggaaaacccacctc-3'
GCCAGGCACAATCAGCATTGGTAGCTGCTGTATTGCTACTTGTGATTGCTCCATGTTTTTCTAGGTCTCG
AGGTCGACGGTATCGATGCGGGGAGGCGGCCCAAAGGGAGATCCGACTCGTCTGAGGGCGAAGGCGAAGA
CGCGGAAGAGGCCGCAGAGCCGGCAGCAGGCCGCGGGAAGGAAGGTCCGCTGGATTGAGGGCCGAAGGGA
CGTAGCAGAAGGACGTCCCGCGCAGAATCCAGGTGGCAACACAGGCGAGCAGCCAAGGAAAGGACGATGA
TTTCCCCGACAACACCACGGAATTGTCAGTGCCCAACAGCCGAGCCCCTGTCCAGCAGCGGGCAAGGCAG
GCGGCGATGAGTTCCGCCGTGGCAATAGGGAGGGGGAAAGCGAAAGTCCCGGAAAGGAGCTGACAGGTGG
TGGCAATGCCCCAACCAGTGGGGGTTGCGTCAGCAAACACAGTGCACACCACGCCACGTTGCCTGACAAC
GGGCCACAACTCCTCATAAAGAGACAGCAACCAGGATTTATACAAGGAGGAGAAAATGAAAGCCATACGG
GAAGCAATAGCATGATACAAAGGCATTAAAGCAGCGTATCCACATAGCGTAAAAGGAGCAACATAGTTAA
GAATACCAGTCAATCTTTCACAAATTTTGTAATCCAGAGGTTGATTATCGATAAGCTTGATATCGAATTG
TTAACGGATCCAAACCAGAGCTGGTCTCCACCCCCGAATGCACCAGCCGCCGAGGGGATTGCAAGGGCCA
CCTCTGCTCTGTGAAGTGGAGTCCGGGGCGTGGAGGGTGAGGGGCGGGAGAAGGATGGGAAGAGGGCCGG
GTAGAGGACGAGAGAGGGAGACCCGCAGCTCTAGATACAGTCCCTGGCGAGGGGCAGGTGAGGCGCATAA
CGATGCTTCTCCGGAGGTGGGGGCTGCCAGTAGTCCACGTCTGACCCGGGGCTAGCGGGCGATAAAGTGC
AGCTGTATGGGGACGTGGAGTTGGAGGATGACGCCGGGCTGTTGGTGCAGCTCCAGGAGGAAGGTGGAGA
AGGGCTGTCCC
